>Addgene plasmid #241163 | P2A-BFP-pA-ORF-2 without ATG | addgene full sequence | sequence record 482155 | Addgene NGS Result
ATTTGTCCTACTCAGGAGAGCGTTCACCGACAAACAACAGATAAAACGAAAGGCCCAGTCTTCCGACTGA
GCCTTTCGTTTTATTTGATGCCTGGCAGTTCCCTACTCTCGCGTTAACGCTAGCATGGATGTTTTCCCAG
TCACGACGTTGTAAAACGACGGCCAGTCTTAAGCTCGGGCCCGGTCTCTTCGCCGCTACAAACTTCTCTC
TGCTGAAACAAGCTGGCGACGTGGAGGAGAACCCTGGACCTAGCGAGCTGATTAAGGAGAACATGCACAT
GAAGCTGTACATGGAGGGCACCGTGGACAACCATCACTTCAAGTGCACATCCGAGGGCGAAGGCAAGCCC
TACGAGGGCACCCAGACCATGAGAATCAAGGTGGTCGAGGGCGGCCCTCTCCCCTTCGCCTTCGACATCC
TGGCTACTAGCTTCCTCTACGGCAGCAAGACCTTCATCAACCACACCCAGGGCATCCCCGACTTCTTCAA
GCAGTCCTTCCCTGAGGGCTTCACATGGGAGAGAGTCACCACATACGAAGACGGGGGCGTGCTGACCGCT
ACCCAGGACACCAGCCTCCAGGACGGCTGCCTCATCTACAACGTCAAGATCAGAGGGGTGAACTTCACAT
CCAACGGCCCTGTGATGCAGAAGAAAACACTCGGCTGGGAGGCCTTCACCGAGACGCTGTACCCCGCTGA
CGGCGGCCTGGAAGGCAGAAACGACATGGCCCTGAAGCTCGTGGGCGGGAGCCATCTGATCGCAAACATC
AAGACCACATATAGATCCAAGAAACCCGCTAAGAACCTCAAGATGCCTGGCGTCTACTATGTGGACTACA
GACTGGAAAGAATCAAGGAGGCCAACAACGAGACGTACGTCGAGCAGCACGAGGTGGCAGTGGCCAGATA
CTGCGACCTCCCTAGCAAACTGGGGCACAAGCTTAATTAATAAGCTAGAACTATAGTGAGTCGTATTACG
TAGATCCAGACATGATAAGATACATTGATGAGTTTGGACAAACCACAACTAGAATGCAGTGAAAAAAATG
CTTTATTTGTGAAATTTGTGATGCTATTGCTTTATTTGTAACCATTATAAGCTGCAATAAACAAGTTAAC
AACAACAATTGCATTCATTTTATGTTTCAGGTTCAGGGGGAGGTGTGGGAGGTTTTTTAATTCCTCAAGA
GACCTCTAGACCAGCCAGGACAGAAATGCCTCGACTTCGCTGCTACCCAAGGTTGCCGGGTGACGCACAC
CGTGGAAACGGATGAAGGCACGAACCCAGTGGACATAAGCCTGTTCGGTTCGTAAGCTGTAATGCAAGTA
GCGTATGCGCTCACGCAACTGGTCCAGAACCTTGACCGAACGCAGCGGTGGTAACGGCGCAGTGGCGGTT
TTCATGGCTTGTTATGACTGTTTTTTTGGGGTACAGTCTATGCCTCGGGCATCCAAGCAGCAAGCGCGTT
ACGCCGTGGGTCGATGTTTGATGTTATGGAGCAGCAACGATGTTACGCAGCAGGGCAGTCGCCCTAAAAC
AAAGTTAAACATTATGAGGGAAGCGGTGATCGCCGAAGTATCGACTCAACTATCAGAGGTAGTTGGCGTC
ATCGAGCGCCATCTCGAACCGACGTTGCTGGCCGTACATTTGTACGGCTCCGCAGTGGATGGCGGCCTGA
AGCCACACAGTGATATTGATTTGCTGGTTACGGTGACCGTAAGGCTTGATGAAACAACGCGGCGAGCTTT
GATCAACGACCTTTTGGAAACTTCGGCTTCCCCTGGAGAGAGCGAGATTCTCCGCGCTGTAGAAGTCACC
ATTGTTGTGCACGACGACATCATTCCGTGGCGTTATCCAGCTAAGCGCGAACTGCAATTTGGAGAATGGC
AGCGCAATGACATTCTTGCAGGTATCTTCGAGCCAGCCACGATCGACATTGATCTGGCTATCTTGCTGAC
AAAAGCAAGAGAACATAGCGTTGCCTTGGTAGGTCCAGCGGCGGAGGAACTCTTTGATCCGGTTCCTGAA
CAGGATCTATTTGAGGCGCTAAATGAAACCTTAACGCTATGGAACTCGCCGCCCGACTGGGCTGGCGATG
AGCGAAATGTAGTGCTTACGTTGTCCCGCATTTGGTACAGCGCAGTAACCGGCAAAATCGCGCCGAAGGA
TGTCGCTGCCGACTGGGCAATGGAGCGCCTGCCGGCCCAGTATCAGCCCGTCATACTTGAAGCTAGACAG
GCTTATCTTGGACAAGAAGAAGATCGCTTGGCCTCGCGCGCAGATCAGTTGGAAGAATTTGTCCACTACG
TGAAAGGCGAGATCACCAAGGTAGTCGGCAAATAACCCTCGAGCCACCCATGACCAAAATCCCTTAACGT
GAGTTACGCGTCGTTCCACTGAGCGTCAGACCCCGTAGAAAAGATCAAAGGATCTTCTTGAGATCCTTTT
TTTCTGCGCGTAATCTGCTGCTTGCAAACAAAAAAACCACCGCTACCAGCGGTGGTTTGTTTGCCGGATC
AAGAGCTACCAACTCTTTTTCCGAAGGTAACTGGCTTCAGCAGAGCGCAGATACCAAATACTGTTCTTCT
AGTGTAGCCGTAGTTAGGCCACCACTTCAAGAACTCTGTAGCACCGCCTACATACCTCGCTCTGCTAATC
CTGTTACCAGTGGCTGCTGCCAGTGGCGATAAGTCGTGTCTTACCGGGTTGGACTCAAGACGATAGTTAC
CGGATAAGGCGCAGCGGTCGGGCTGAACGGGGGGTTCGTGCACACAGCCCAGCTTGGAGCGAACGACCTA
CACCGAACTGAGATACCTACAGCGTGAGCTATGAGAAAGCGCCACGCTTCCCGAAGGGAGAAAGGCGGAC
AGGTATCCGGTAAGCGGCAGGGTCGGAACAGGAGAGCGCACGAGGGAGCTTCCAGGGGGAAACGCCTGGT
ATCTTTATAGTCCTGTCGGGTTTCGCCACCTCTGACTTGAGCGTCGATTTTTGTGATGCTCGTCAGGGGG
GCGGAGCCTATGGAAAAACGCCAGCAACGCGGCCTTTTTACGGTTCCTGGCCTTTTGCTGGCCTTTTGCT
CACATGTTCTTTCCTGCGTTATCCCCTGATTCTGTGGATAACCGTATTACCGCCTTTGAGTGAGCTGATA
CCGCTCGCCGCAGCCGAACGACCGAGCGCAGCGAGTCAGTGAGCGAGGAAGCGGAAGAGCGCCCAATACG
CAAACCGCCTCTCCCCGCGCGTTGGCCGATTCATTAATGCAGCTGGCACGACAGGTTTCCCGACTGGAAA
GCGGGCAGTGAGCGCAACGCAATTAATACGCGTACCGCTAGCCAGGAAGAGTTTGTAGAAACGCAAAAAG
GCCATCCGTCAGGATGGCCTTCTGCTTAGTTTGATGCCTGGCAGTTTATGGCGGGCGTCCTGCCCGCCAC
CCTCCGGGCCGTTGCTTCACAACGTTCAAATCCGCTCCCGGCGG
Features (pLannotate 1.2.2; 11 found; start..end, strand, type, name):
     41..84      +  terminator     rrnB T1 terminator: Escherichia coli rrnB; transcription terminator T1 from the E. coli rrnB gene
    131..167     -  CDS            lacZα (fragment): LacZα fragment of β-galactosidase; lacZ fragment
    252..950     +  CDS            TagBFP: monomeric blue fluorescent protein mammalian codon-optimized
    961..978     -  promoter       T7 promoter (fragment): promoter for bacteriophage T7 RNA polymerase
    983..1117    -  polyA_signal   SV40 poly(A) signal: SV40 polyadenylation signal
   1292..1315    +  promoter       Pc promoter (fragment): intI1 (promoter lies within the coding sequence); class 1 integron promoter
   1491..1547    +  CDS            GmR (fragment): gentamycin acetyltransferase; aacC1; confers resistance to gentamycin
   1554..2345    +  CDS            SmR: aminoglycoside adenylyltransferase (Murphy, 1985); aadA; confers resistance to spectinomycin and streptomycin
   2438..3026    +  rep_origin     ori: high-copy-number ColE1/pMB1/pBR322/pUC origin of replication
   3209..3301    +  CDS            lacI (fragment): lac repressor; lacI; The lac repressor binds to the lac operator to inhibit transcription in E. coli. This inhibition can be relieved by adding lactose or isopropyl-β-D-thiogalactopyranoside (IPTG).
   3356..3383    -  terminator     rrnB T2 terminator: transcription terminator T2 from the E. coli rrnB gene
