[The description below was written by a language model from this plasmid's Addgene catalogue record and pLannotate feature annotations shown in this document.]
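Description:
P2A-BFP-pA-ORF-2 without ATG is a small (about 3.5 kb) bacterial cloning plasmid that serves as a middle entry vector in the mini-Golden subcloning platform, a modular assembly system described in work on knock-in genome editing in zebrafish. It is built on the pU6a:sgRNA#15 backbone and is propagated in E. coli through a high-copy ColE1/pUC-type origin. Selection is with spectinomycin, conferred by the aadA (SmR) aminoglycoside adenylyltransferase gene. Upstream of that gene lie fragments of a class 1 integron Pc promoter and of a gentamicin resistance gene, which are probably remnants of the cassette's origin. Short lacZα, lacI and T7 promoter fragments are also annotated and appear to be backbone leftovers rather than functional parts. The rrnB T1 and T2 terminators lie on either side of the cargo region and may insulate it from read-through transcription.

The payload is a promoterless reporter module. The annotation detects a TagBFP coding sequence, a monomeric blue fluorescent protein, followed by an SV40 polyadenylation signal, which is annotated on the opposite strand. The plasmid name indicates that a P2A self-cleaving peptide precedes BFP, but the feature table does not annotate it. The name also indicates that the cassette lacks its own start codon and is set in a particular reading frame ("ORF-2"). The record lists a TCGC linker as the noted modification. Together these features suggest a design in which the cassette is fused in frame downstream of another coding sequence, so that BFP is co-translated with it and released as a separate protein through P2A ribosomal skipping. The exact cloning sites and the assembly enzymes are not stated in the record.
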