Addgene plasmid #241163: P2A-BFP-pA-ORF-2 without ATG
Purpose: Middle entry vector for mini-Golden subcloning platform; BFP
Depositing lab: Junsu Kang. Depositing organization: University of Wisconsin, Madison. Publication: Advancing knock-in approaches for robust genome editing in zebrafish. Rodriguez-Parks A, Beezley EG, Manna S, Silaban I, Almutawa SI, Cao S, Ahmed H, Guyer M, Baker S, Richards MP, Kang J. Biol Open. 2026 Feb 2:bio.062472. doi: 10.1242/bio.062472. PubMed 41630603.
Backbone
  Vector backbone: pU6a:sgRNA#15
  Vector type: Mini-Golden
Growth in bacteria
  Bacterial resistance: Spectinomycin, 50 μg/mL
  Growth temperature: 37°C
  Growth strain: DH5alpha
  Copy number: Unknown
Gene/Insert
  Gene/Insert name: BFP
  Species: Synthetic
  Mutation: TCGC linker
  Cloning method: Restriction Enzyme; 5′ cloning site Unknown (unknown if destroyed); 3′ cloning site Unknown (unknown if destroyed)
Terms and licenses: Academic/Nonprofit Terms; Industry Terms: Not Available to Industry
How to cite: P2A-BFP-pA-ORF-2 without ATG was a gift from Junsu Kang (Addgene plasmid # 241163 ; http://n2t.net/addgene:241163 ; RRID:Addgene_241163)
